>Addgene plasmid #34815 | pQTEV-FBXO31 | depositor full sequence | sequence record 41878 | Author sequence
CTCGAGAAATCATAAAAAATTTATTTGCTTTGTGAGCGGATAACAATTATAATAGATTCAATTGTGAGCG
GATAACAATTTCACACAGAATTCATTAAAGAGGAGAAATTAACTATGAAACATCACCATCACCATCACCA
TAGCGATTACGACATCCCCACTACTGAGAATCTTTATTTTCAGGGATCCTTTGGGTGCCCTGTGAGATGC
CCCAAGCCACCAACCCAGCTTATCTCAGGAGAAGCCTCGGCGGCCCGTCTGCCGGCCTGGAGAGATGTGC
TACAGCAGCCGGGGGTGGGGGGAGAGGGTGGGCTTAGAATCTCTTGGCAGGGAGCCCCCAAGAGCAGGGT
GAGACCTGCCTTCATTTCACCTGTCCCCTTCACAGTTCTGCAAAGCCAGCATTATCATCCCTTTTCAGAA
GGAGTGGGCACTCAGGTGGAATGCCTCACCCCAGTCCTGCGGCTGGAAAGCGATATGGCCAGGACTGCAC
CCCACCCCTCATCCCTGCACCCCTTCCCTGCCTGGGATTCCTCCAGCCCTGTGCACTGTGGAGCGCCTCT
GCCTTCCGCTCATGGAGGTTTCCCAAGGGCACGCGCTGAGGGCAGCTGGTCTCAGCCTGGGGCCGGGTCC
TGAGCGGCCGCTCGACCTGCAGCCAAGCTTAATTAGCTGAGCTTGGACTCCTGTTGATAGATCCAGTAAT
GACCTCAGAACTCCATCTGGATTTGTTCAGAACGCTCGGTTGCCGCCGGGCGTTTTTTATTGGTGAGAAT
CCAAGCTAGCTTGGCGAGATTTTCAGGAGCTAAGGAAGCTAAAATGGAGAAAAAAATCACTGGATATACC
ACCGTTGATATATCCCAATGGCATCGTAAAGAACATTTTGAGGCATTTCAGTCAGTTGCTCAATGTACCT
ATAACCAGACCGTTCAGCTGGATATTACGGCCTTTTTAAAGACCGTAAAGAAAAATAAGCACAAGTTTTA
TCCGGCCTTTATTCACATTCTTGCCCGCCTGATGAATGCTCATCCGGAATTTCGTATGGCAATGAAAGAC
GGTGAGCTGGTGATATGGGATAGTGTTCACCCTTGTTACACCGTTTTCCATGAGCAAACTGAAACGTTTT
CATCGCTCTGGAGTGAATACCACGACGATTTCCGGCAGTTTCTACACATATATTCGCAAGATGTGGCGTG
TTACGGTGAAAACCTGGCCTATTTCCCTAAAGGGTTTATTGAGAATATGTTTTTCGTCTCAGCCAATCCC
TGGGTGAGTTTCACCAGTTTTGATTTAAACGTGGCCAATATGGACAACTTCTTCGCCCCCGTTTTCACCA
TGGGCAAATATTATACGCAAGGCGACAAGGTGCTGATGCCGCTGGCGATTCAGGTTCATCATGCCGTTTG
TGATGGCTTCCATGTCGGCAGAATGCTTAATGAATTACAACAGTACTGCGATGAGTGGCAGGGCGGGGCG
TAATTTTTTTAAGGCAGTTATTGGTGCCCTTAAACGCCTGGGGTAATGACTCTCTAGCTTGAGGCATCAA
ATAAAACGAAAGGCTCAGTCGAAAGACTGGGCCTTTCGTTTTATCTGTTGTTTGTCGGTGAACGCTCTCC
TGAGTAGGACAAATCCGCCCTCTAGATTACGTGCAGTCGATGATAAGCTGTCAAACATGAGAATTGTGCC
TAATGAGTGAGCTAACTTACATTAATTGCGTTGCGCTCACTGCCCGCTTTCCAGTCGGGAAACCTGTCGT
GCCAGCTGCATTAATGAATCGGCCAACGCGCGGGGAGAGGCGGTTTGCGTATTGGGCGCCAGGGTGGTTT
TTCTTTTCACCAGTGAGACGGGCAACAGCTGATTGCCCTTCACCGCCTGGCCCTGAGAGAGTTGCAGCAA
GCGGTCCACGCTGGTTTGCCCCAGCAGGCGAAAATCCTGTTTGATGGTGGTTAACGGCGGGATATAACAT
GAGCTGTCTTCGGTATCGTCGTATCCCACTACCGAGATATCCGCACCAACGCGCAGCCCGGACTCGGTAA
TGGCGCGCATTGCGCCCAGCGCCATCTGATCGTTGGCAACCAGCATCGCAGTGGGAACGATGCCCTCATT
CAGCATTTGCATGGTTTGTTGAAAACCGGACATGGCACTCCAGTCGCCTTCCCGTTCCGCTATCGGCTGA
ATTTGATTGCGAGTGAGATATTTATGCCAGCCAGCCAGACGCAGACGCGCCGAGACAGAACTTAATGGGC
CCGCTAACAGCGCGATTTGCTGGTGACCCAATGCGACCAGATGCTCCACGCCCAGTCGCGTACCGTCTTC
ATGGGAGAAAATAATACTGTTGATGGGTGTCTGGTCAGAGACATCAAGAAATAACGCCGGAACATTAGTG
CAGGCAGCTTCCACAGCAATGGCATCCTGGTCATCCAGCGGATAGTTAATGATCAGCCCACTGACGCGTT
GCGCGAGAAGATTGTGCACCGCCGCTTTACAGGCTTCGACGCCGCTTCGTTCTACCATCGACACCACCAC
GCTGGCACCCAGTTGATCGGCGCGAGATTTAATCGCCGCGACAATTTGCGACGGCGCGTGCAGGGCCAGA
CTGGAGGTGGCAACGCCAATCAGCAACGACTGTTTGCCCGCCAGTTGTTGTGCCACGCGGTTGGGAATGT
AATTCAGCTCCGCCATCGCCGCTTCCACTTTTTCCCGCGTTTTCGCAGAAACGTGGCTGGCCTGGTTCAC
CACGCGGGAAACGGTCTGATAAGAGACACCGGCATACTCTGCGACATCGTATAACGTTACTGGTTTCACA
TTCACCACCCTGAATTGACTCTCTTCCGGGCGCTATCATGCCATACCGCGAAAGGTTTTGCACCATTCGA
TGGTGTCGGAATTTCGGGCAGCGTTGGGTCCTGGCCACGGGTGCGCATGATCTAGAGCTGCCTCGCGCGT
TTCGGTGATGACGGTGAAAACCTCTGACACATGCAGCTCCCGGAGACGGTCACAGCTTGTCTGTAAGCGG
ATGCCGGGAGCAGACAAGCCCGTCAGGGCGCGTCAGCGGGTGTTGGCGGGTGTCGGGGCGCAGCCATGAC
CCAGTCACGTAGCGATAGCGGAGTGTATACTGGCTTAACTATGCGGCATCAGAGCAGATTGTACTGAGAG
TGCACCACATGCGGTGTGAAATACCGCACAGATGCGTAAGGAGAAAATACCGCATCAGGCGCTCTTCCGC
TTCCTCGCTCACTGACTCGCTGCGCTCGGTCGTTCGGCTGCGGCGAGCGGTATCAGCTCACTCAAAGGCG
GTAATACGGTTATCCACAGAATCAGGGGATAACGCAGGAAAGAACATGTGAGCAAAAGGCCAGCAAAAGG
CCAGGAACCGTAAAAAGGCCGCGTTGCTGGCGTTTTTCCATAGGCTCCGCCCCCCTGACGAGCATCACAA
AAATCGACGCTCAAGTCAGAGGTGGCGAAACCCGACAGGACTATAAAGATACCAGGCGTTTCCCCCTGGA
AGCTCCCTCGTGCGCTCTCCTGTTCCGACCCTGCCGCTTACCGGATACCTGTCCGCCTTTCTCCCTTCGG
GAAGCGTGGCGCTTTCTCATAGCTCACGCTGTAGGTATCTCAGTTCGGTGTAGGTCGTTCGCTCCAAGCT
GGGCTGTGTGCACGAACCCCCCGTTCAGCCCGACCGCTGCGCCTTATCCGGTAACTATCGTCTTGAGTCC
AACCCGGTAAGACACGACTTATCGCCACTGGCAGCAGCCACTGGTAACAGGATTAGCAGAGCGAGGTATG
TAGGCGGTGCTACAGAGTTCTTGAAGTGGTGGCCTAACTACGGCTACACTAGAAGGACAGTATTTGGTAT
CTGCGCTCTGCTGAAGCCAGTTACCTTCGGAAAAAGAGTTGGTAGCTCTTGATCCGGCAAACAAACCACC
GCTGGTAGCGGTGGTTTTTTTGTTTGCAAGCAGCAGATTACGCGCAGAAAAAAAGGATCTCAAGAAGATC
CTTTGATCTTTTCTACGGGGTCTGACGCTCAGTGGAACGAAAACTCACGTTAAGGGATTTTGGTCATGAG
ATTATCAAAAAGGATCTTCACCTAGATCCTTTTAAATTAAAAATGAAGTTTTAAATCAATCTAAAGTATA
TATGAGTAAACTTGGTCTGACAGTTACCAATGCTTAATCAGTGAGGCACCTATCTCAGCGATCTGTCTAT
TTCGTTCATCCATAGTTGCCTGACTCCCCGTCGTGTAGATAACTACGATACGGGAGGGCTTACCATCTGG
CCCCAGTGCTGCAATGATACCGCGAGACCCACGCTCACCGGCTCCAGATTTATCAGCAATAAACCAGCCA
GCCGGAAGGGCCGAGCGCAGAAGTGGTCCTGCAACTTTATCCGCCTCCATCCAGTCTATTAATTGTTGCC
GGGAAGCTAGAGTAAGTAGTTCGCCAGTTAATAGTTTGCGCAACGTTGTTGCCATTGCTACAGGCATCGT
GGTGTCACGCTCGTCGTTTGGTATGGCTTCATTCAGCTCCGGTTCCCAACGATCAAGGCGAGTTACATGA
TCCCCCATGTTGTGCAAAAAAGCGGTTAGCTCCTTCGGTCCTCCGATCGTTGTCAGAAGTAAGTTGGCCG
CAGTGTTATCACTCATGGTTATGGCAGCACTGCATAATTCTCTTACTGTCATGCCATCCGTAAGATGCTT
TTCTGTGACTGGTGAGTACTCAACCAAGTCATTCTGAGAATAGTGTATGCGGCGACCGAGTTGCTCTTGC
CCGGCGTCAATACGGGATAATACCGCGCCACATAGCAGAACTTTAAAAGTGCTCATCATTGGAAAACGTT
CTTCGGGGCGAAAACTCTCAAGGATCTTACCGCTGTTGAGATCCAGTTCGATGTAACCCACTCGTGCACC
CAACTGATCTTCAGCATCTTTTACTTTCACCAGCGTTTCTGGGTGAGCAAAAACAGGAAGGCAAAATGCC
GCAAAAAAGGGAATAAGGGCGACACGGAAATGTTGAATACTCATACTCTTCCTTTTTCAATATTATTGAA
GCATTTATCAGGGTTATTGTCTCATGAGCGGATACATATTTGAATGTATTTAGAAAAATAAACAAATAGG
GGTTCCGCGCACATTTCCCCGAAAAGTGCCACCTGACGTCTAAGAAACCATTATTATCATGACATTAACC
TATAAAAATAGGCGTATCACGAGGCCCTTTCGTCTTCAC
Features (pLannotate 1.2.2; 17 found; start..end, strand, type, name):
     10..54      +  promoter       T5 promoter: bacteriophage T5 promoter for E. coli RNA polymerase, with embedded lac operator
     62..78      +  protein_bind   lac operator: The lac repressor binds to the lac operator to inhibit transcription in E. coli. This inhibition can be relieved by adding lactose or isopropyl-β-D-thiogalactopyranoside (IPTG). lac repressor encoded by lacI
    121..141     +  CDS            7xHis: 6xHis affinity tag
    165..185     +  CDS            capTEV™ (fragment): composite tag for in vivo biotinylation, TEV protease cleavage, and 6xHis tagging
    676..770     +  terminator     lambda t0 terminator: transcription terminator from phage lambda
    785..813     +  promoter       cat promoter (fragment): promoter of the E. coli cat gene encoding chloramphenicol acetyltransferase
    814..1470    +  CDS            cat: CAT_ECOLX - Experimental evidence at protein level: Swiss-Prot protein existence level 1. This enzyme is an effector of chloramphenicol resistance in bacteria. From Escherichia coli. This protein is used as a marker in many commonly used cloning vectors, such as pACYC184.
   1538..1624    +  terminator     rrnB T1 terminator: Escherichia coli rrnB; transcription terminator T1 from the E. coli rrnB gene
   1647..1664    -  promoter       tet promoter (fragment): E. coli promoter for tetracycline efflux protein gene
   1683..1704    -  protein_bind   CAP binding site: CAP binding activates transcription in the presence of cAMP. E. coli catabolite activator protein
   1717..2799    -  CDS            lacI: lac repressor; lacI; The lac repressor binds to the lac operator to inhibit transcription in E. coli. This inhibition can be relieved by adding lactose or isopropyl-β-D-thiogalactopyranoside (IPTG).
   2800..2877    -  promoter       lacIq promoter: lacI (mutant); In the lacIq allele, a single base change in the promoter boosts expression of the lacI gene about 10-fold.
   2926..2967    +  CDS            rop (fragment): Rop protein, which maintains plasmids at low copy number; rop
   3069..3209    +  misc_feature   bom: basis of mobility region from pBR322
   3395..3983    -  rep_origin     ori: high-copy-number ColE1/pMB1/pBR322/pUC origin of replication
   4154..5014    -  CDS            AmpR: β-lactamase; bla; confers resistance to ampicillin, carbenicillin, and related antibiotics
   5015..5119    -  promoter       AmpR promoter: bla
