[The description below was written by a language model from this plasmid's Addgene catalogue record and pLannotate feature annotations shown in this document.]
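Description:
pQTEV-FBXO31 is a bacterial expression plasmid for producing a fragment of human F-box protein 31 (FBXO31) in E. coli. The backbone, pQTEV (about 4.7 kb), is derived from Qiagen's pQE-2. The 519 bp insert sits between BamHI and NotI sites that are both retained, giving a total of 5,219 nt in the depositor's full sequence. The plasmid replicates from a ColE1/pMB1-type origin, with the pBR322 bom region and only a remnant of rop nearby, although the catalogue lists copy number as unknown. It is selected with ampicillin through the bla gene and its native promoter.

Expression is driven by the bacteriophage T5 promoter, which is recognised by the host E. coli RNA polymerase and is controlled by lac operator sequences. The plasmid carries its own lacI gene under the lacIq promoter, so repression is tight until it is relieved with IPTG. The open reading frame begins with a backbone-encoded N-terminal histidine tag followed by a TEV protease recognition site. This allows metal-affinity purification and later removal of the tag from the FBXO31 polypeptide. Transcription ends at the lambda t0 terminator, with an rrnB T1 terminator further downstream. Between the two terminators lies a cat coding sequence with a partial cat promoter, which the depositor describes as an inactive chloramphenicol resistance gene. The clone is supplied in the Rosetta strain, whose separate chloramphenicol-resistant pRARE plasmid provides rare tRNAs to aid overexpression of human sequences. The construct belongs to a public catalogue of human protein expression clones generated for structural genomics.
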