Addgene plasmid #34815: pQTEV-FBXO31
Depositing lab: Konrad Buessow. Depositing organization: Max Planck Institute for Molecular Genetics. Publication: Structural genomics of human proteins--target selection and generation of a public catalogue of expression clones. Bussow K, Scheich C, Sievert V, Harttig U, Schultz J, Simon B, Bork P, Lehrach H, Heinemann U. Microb Cell Fact. 2005 Jul 5;4:21. doi: 10.1186/1475-2859-4-21. PubMed 15998469.
Backbone
  Vector backbone: pQTEV
  Backbone size w/o insert (bp): 4700
  Vector type: Bacterial Expression
Growth in bacteria
  Bacterial resistance: Ampicillin, 100 μg/mL
  Growth temperature: 37°C
  Growth strain: Rosetta
  Copy number: Unknown
Gene/Insert
  Gene/Insert name: F-box protein 31 (alt name: PSFEp250F085)
  Species: H. sapiens (human)
  Insert size (bp): 519
  GenBank ID: DQ000585 CAB66696
  Entrez Gene: FBXO31 (a.k.a. FBX14, FBXO14, Fbx31, MRT45, pp2386)
  Tag / fusion protein: His (N terminal on backbone); TEV (N terminal on backbone)
  Cloning method: Restriction Enzyme; 5′ cloning site BamHI (not destroyed); 3′ cloning site NotI (not destroyed)
  Sequencing primers: 5′ TGAGCGGATAACAATTTCACACAG; 3′ GGCAACCGAGCGTTCTGAAC
Terms and licenses: Academic/Nonprofit Terms; Industry Terms: Not Available to Industry
Depositor comments: The vector pQTEV is derived from Qiagen pQE-2 and contains an inactive chloramphenicol resistance gene sequence. The Rosetta bacterial strain contains an additional plasmid. The second plasmid, pRARE, provides rare tRNAs for overexpression of recombinant proteins. It has 4694 bp and is chloramphenicol resistence.
How to cite: pQTEV-FBXO31 was a gift from Konrad Buessow (Addgene plasmid # 34815 ; http://n2t.net/addgene:34815 ; RRID:Addgene_34815)
