>Addgene plasmid #34815 | pQTEV-FBXO31 | addgene partial sequence | sequence record 61095 | pQE-Fwd 5'-CCCGAAAAGTGCCACCTG-3'
AAATAGGCGTATCACGAGGCCCTTTCGTCTTCACCTCGAGAAATCATAAAAAATTTATTTGCTTTGTGAG
CGGATAACAATTATAATAGATTCAATTGTGAGCGGATAACAATTTCACACAGAATTCATTAAAGAGGAGA
AATTAACTATGAAACATCACCATCACCATCACCATAGCGATTACGACATCCCCACTACTGAGAATCTTTA
TTTTCAGGGATCCTTTGGGTGCCCTGTGAGATGCCCCAAGCCACCAACCCAGCTTATCTCAGGAGAAGCC
TCGGCGGCCCGTCTGCCGGCCTGGAGAGATGTGCTACAGCAGCCGGGGGTGGGGGGAGAGGGTGGGCTTA
GAATCTCTTGGCAGGGAGCCCCCAAGAGCAGGGTGAGACCTGCCTTCATTTCACCTGTCCCCTTCACAGT
TCTGCAAAGCCAGCATTATCATCCCTTTTCAGAAGGAGTGGGCACTCAGGTGGAATGCCTCACCCCAGTC
CTGCGGCTGGAAAGCGATATGGCCAGGACTGCACCCCACCCCTCATCCCTGCACCCCTTCCCTGCCTGGG
ATTCCTCCAGCCCTGTGCACTGTGGAGCGCCTCTGCCTTCCGCTCATGGAGGTTTCCCAAGGGCACGCGC
TGAGGGCAGCTGGTCTCAGCCTGGGGCCGGGTCCTGAGCGGCCGCTCGACCTGCAGCCAAGCTTAATTAG
CTGAGCTTGGACTCCTGTTGATAGATCCAGTAATGACCTCAGAACTCCATCTGGATTTGTTCAGAACGCT
CGGTTGCCGCCGGGCGTTTTT
